>Addgene plasmid #216596 | MECP2 - P152L in pENTR | addgene full sequence | sequence record 426904 | Addgene NGS Result
GCCTGGCAGTTCCCTACTCTCGCGTTAACGCTAGCATGGATGTTTTCCCAGTCACGACGTTGTAAAACGA
CGGCCAGTCTTAAGCTCGGGCCCCAAATAATGATTTTATTTTGACTGATAGTGACCTGTTCGTTGCAACA
AATTGATGAGCAATGCTTTTTTATAATGCCAACTTTGTACAAAAAAGCAGGCTCCGGCACCATGGTAGCT
GGGATGTTAGGGCTCAGGGAAGAAAAGTCAGAAGACCAGGACCTCCAGGGCCTCAAGGACAAACCCCTCA
AGTTTAAAAAGGTGAAGAAAGATAAGAAAGAAGAGAAAGAGGGCAAGCATGAGCCCGTGCAGCCATCAGC
CCACCACTCTGCTGAGCCCGCAGAGGCAGGCAAAGCAGAGACATCAGAAGGGTCAGGCTCCGCCCCGGCT
GTGCCGGAAGCTTCTGCCTCCCCCAAACAGCGGCGCTCCATCATCCGTGACCGGGGACCCATGTATGATG
ACCCCACCCTGCCTGAAGGCTGGACACGGAAGCTTAAGCAAAGGAAATCTGGCCGCTCTGCTGGGAAGTA
TGATGTGTATTTGATCAATCCCCAGGGAAAAGCCTTTCGCTCTAAAGTGGAGTTGATTGCGTACTTCGAA
AAGGTAGGCGACACATCCCTGGACCTTAATGATTTTGACTTCACGGTAACTGGGAGAGGGAGCCCCTCCC
GGCGAGAGCAGAAACCACCTAAGAAGCCCAAATCTCCCAAAGCTCCAGGAACTGGCAGAGGCCGGGGACG
CCCCAAAGGGAGCGGCACCACGAGACCCAAGGCGGCCACGTCAGAGGGTGTGCAGGTGAAAAGGGTCCTG
GAGAAAAGTCCTGGGAAGCTCCTTGTCAAGATGCCTTTTCAAACTTCGCCAGGGGGCAAGGCTGAGGGGG
GTGGGGCCACCACATCCACCCAGGTCATGGTGATCAAACGCCCCGGCAGGAAGCGAAAAGCTGAGGCCGA
CCCTCAGGCCATTCCCAAGAAACGGGGCCGAAAGCCGGGGAGTGTGGTGGCAGCCGCTGCCGCCGAGGCC
AAAAAGAAAGCCGTGAAGGAGTCTTCTATCCGATCTGTGCAGGAGACCGTACTCCCCATCAAGAAGCGCA
AGACCCGGGAGACGGTCAGCATCGAGGTCAAGGAAGTGGTGAAGCCCCTGCTGGTGTCCACCCTCGGTGA
GAAGAGCGGGAAAGGACTGAAGACCTGTAAGAGCCCTGGGCGGAAAAGCAAGGAGAGCAGCCCCAAGGGG
CGCAGCAGCAGCGCCTCCTCACCCCCCAAGAAGGAGCACCACCACCATCACCACCACTCAGAGTCCCCAA
AGGCCCCCGTGCCACTGCTCCCACCCCTGCCCCCACCTCCACCTGAGCCCGAGAGCTCCGAGGACCCCAC
CAGCCCCCCTGAGCCCCAGGACTTGAGCAGCAGCGTCTGCAAAGAGGAGAAGATGCCCAGAGGAGGCTCA
CTGGAGAGCGACGGCTGCCCCAAGGAGCCAGCTAAGACTCAGCCCGCGGTTGCCACCGCCGCCACGGCCG
CAGAAAAGTACAAACACCGAGGGGAGGGAGAGCGCAAAGACATTGTTTCATCCTCCATGCCAAGGCCAAA
CAGAGAGGAGCCTGTGGACAGCCGGACGCCCGTGACCGAGAGAGTTAGCTGATAGACCCAGCTTTCTTGT
ACAAAGTTGGCATTATAAAAAATAATTGCTCATCAATTTGTTGCAACGAACAGGTCACTATCAGTCAAAA
TAAAATCATTATTTGCCATCCAGCTGATATCCCCTATAGTGAGTCGTATTACATGGTCATAGCTGTTTCC
TGGCAGCTCTGGCCCGTGTCTCAAAATCTCTGATGTTACATTGCACAAGATAAAAATATATCATCATGCC
TCCTCTAGACCAGCCAGGACAGAAATGCCTCGACTTCGCTGCTACCCAAGGTTGCCGGGTGACGCACACC
GTGGAAACGGATGAAGGCACGAACCCAGTGGACATAAGCCTGTTCGGTTCGTAAGCTGTAATGCAAGTAG
CGTATGCGCTCACGCAACTGGTCCAGAACCTTGACCGAACGCAGCGGTGGTAACGGCGCAGTGGCGGTTT
TCATGGCTTGTTATGACTGTTTTTTTGGGGTACAGTCTATGCCTCGGGCATCCAAGCAGCAAGCGCGTTA
CGCCGTGGGTCGATGTTTGATGTTATGGAGCAGCAACGATGTTACGCAGCAGGGCAGTCGCCCTAAAACA
AAGTTAAACATTATGAGGGAAGCGGTGATCGCCGAAGTATCGACTCAACTATCAGAGGTAGTTGGCGTCA
TCGAGCGCCATCTCGAACCGACGTTGCTGGCCGTACATTTGTACGGCTCCGCAGTGGATGGCGGCCTGAA
GCCACACAGTGATATTGATTTGCTGGTTACGGTGACCGTAAGGCTTGATGAAACAACGCGGCGAGCTTTG
ATCAACGACCTTTTGGAAACTTCGGCTTCCCCTGGAGAGAGCGAGATTCTCCGCGCTGTAGAAGTCACCA
TTGTTGTGCACGACGACATCATTCCGTGGCGTTATCCAGCTAAGCGCGAACTGCAATTTGGAGAATGGCA
GCGCAATGACATTCTTGCAGGTATCTTCGAGCCAGCCACGATCGACATTGATCTGGCTATCTTGCTGACA
AAAGCAAGAGAACATAGCGTTGCCTTGGTAGGTCCAGCGGCGGAGGAACTCTTTGATCCGGTTCCTGAAC
AGGATCTATTTGAGGCGCTAAATGAAACCTTAACGCTATGGAACTCGCCGCCCGACTGGGCTGGCGATGA
GCGAAATGTAGTGCTTACGTTGTCCCGCATTTGGTACAGCGCAGTAACCGGCAAAATCGCGCCGAAGGAT
GTCGCTGCCGACTGGGCAATGGAGCGCCTGCCGGCCCAGTATCAGCCCGTCATACTTGAAGCTAGACAGG
CTTATCTTGGACAAGAAGAAGATCGCTTGGCCTCGCGCGCAGATCAGTTGGAAGAATTTGTCCACTACGT
GAAAGGCGAGATCACCAAGGTAGTCGGCAAATAACCCTCGAGCCACCCATGACCAAAATCCCTTAACGTG
AGTTACGCGTCGTTCCACTGAGCGTCAGACCCCGTAGAAAAGATCAAAGGATCTTCTTGAGATCCTTTTT
TTCTGCGCGTAATCTGCTGCTTGCAAACAAAAAAACCACCGCTACCAGCGGTGGTTTGTTTGCCGGATCA
AGAGCTACCAACTCTTTTTCCGAAGGTAACTGGCTTCAGCAGAGCGCAGATACCAAATACTGTTCTTCTA
GTGTAGCCGTAGTTAGGCCACCACTTCAAGAACTCTGTAGCACCGCCTACATACCTCGCTCTGCTAATCC
TGTTACCAGTGGCTGCTGCCAGTGGCGATAAGTCGTGTCTTACCGGGTTGGACTCAAGACGATAGTTACC
GGATAAGGCGCAGCGGTCGGGCTGAACGGGGGGTTCGTGCACACAGCCCAGCTTGGAGCGAACGACCTAC
ACCGAACTGAGATACCTACAGCGTGAGCTATGAGAAAGCGCCACGCTTCCCGAAGGGAGAAAGGCGGACA
GGTATCCGGTAAGCGGCAGGGTCGGAACAGGAGAGCGCACGAGGGAGCTTCCAGGGGGAAACGCCTGGTA
TCTTTATAGTCCTGTCGGGTTTCGCCACCTCTGACTTGAGCGTCGATTTTTGTGATGCTCGTCAGGGGGG
CGGAGCCTATGGAAAAACGCCAGCAACGCGGCCTTTTTACGGTTCCTGGCCTTTTGCTGGCCTTTTGCTC
ACATGTTCTTTCCTGCGTTATCCCCTGATTCTGTGGATAACCGTATTACCGCCTTTGAGTGAGCTGATAC
CGCTCGCCGCAGCCGAACGACCGAGCGCAGCGAGTCAGTGAGCGAGGAAGCGGAAGAGCGCCCAATACGC
AAACCGCCTCTCCCCGCGCGTTGGCCGATTCATTAATGCAGCTGGCACGACAGGTTTCCCGACTGGAAAG
CGGGCAGTGAGCGCAACGCAATTAATACGCGTACCGCTAGCCAGGAAGAGTTTGTAGAAACGCAAAAAGG
CCATCCGTCAGGATGGCCTTCTGCTTAGTTTGATGCCTGGCAGTTTATGGCGGGCGTCCTGCCCGCCACC
CTCCGGGCCGTTGCTTCACAACGTTCAAATCCGCTCCCGGCGGATTTGTCCTACTCAGGAGAGCGTTCAC
CGACAAACAACAGATAAAACGAAAGGCCCAGTCTTCCGACTGAGCCTTTCGTTTTATTTGAT
Features (pLannotate 1.2.2; 12 found; start..end, strand, type, name):
     42..78      -  CDS            lacZα (fragment): LacZα fragment of β-galactosidase; lacZ fragment
     94..193     +  protein_bind   attL1: mutant version of attL; recombination site for the Gateway® LR reaction LR Clonase™
    202..1659    +  CDS            MECP2: MECP2_HUMAN - Experimental evidence at protein level: Swiss-Prot protein existence level 1. Chromosomal protein that binds to methylated DNA. It can bind specifically to a single methyl-CpG pair. It is not influenced by sequences flanking the methyl-CpGs. Mediates transcriptional repression through interaction with histone deacetylase and the corepressor SIN3A. Binds both 5-methylcytosine (5mC) and 5-hydroxymethylcytosine (5hmC)- containing DNA, with a preference for 5-methylcytosine (5mC). From Homo sapiens (Human).
   1666..1765    -  protein_bind   attL2: mutant version of attL; recombination site for the Gateway® LR reaction LR Clonase™
   1783..1801    -  promoter       T7 promoter: promoter for bacteriophage T7 RNA polymerase
   1991..2014    +  promoter       Pc promoter (fragment): intI1 (promoter lies within the coding sequence); class 1 integron promoter
   2190..2246    +  CDS            GmR (fragment): gentamycin acetyltransferase; aacC1; confers resistance to gentamycin
   2253..3044    +  CDS            SmR: aminoglycoside adenylyltransferase (Murphy, 1985); aadA; confers resistance to spectinomycin and streptomycin
   3137..3725    +  rep_origin     ori: high-copy-number ColE1/pMB1/pBR322/pUC origin of replication
   3908..4000    +  CDS            lacI (fragment): lac repressor; lacI; The lac repressor binds to the lac operator to inhibit transcription in E. coli. This inhibition can be relieved by adding lactose or isopropyl-β-D-thiogalactopyranoside (IPTG).
   4055..4082    -  terminator     rrnB T2 terminator: transcription terminator T2 from the E. coli rrnB gene
   4214..4257    +  terminator     rrnB T1 terminator: Escherichia coli rrnB; transcription terminator T1 from the E. coli rrnB gene
