[The description below was written by a language model from this plasmid's Addgene catalogue record and pLannotate feature annotations shown in this document.]
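Description:
MECP2 - P152L in pENTR is a Gateway entry (donor) plasmid built on the pCR8-GW-TOPO backbone and carrying the human MECP2 coding sequence with a P152L substitution, described in the record as an autism spectrum disorder-associated mutation. It is maintained in E. coli at high copy through a ColE1/pUC-type origin and selected with spectinomycin via the aadA (SmR) aminoglycoside adenylyltransferase gene, which appears to be driven by a fragment of the class 1 integron Pc promoter. The sequenced plasmid is about 4.3 kb, consistent with a roughly 2.8 kb backbone plus a 1.5 kb insert introduced by Gibson assembly. The short lacZα, lacI and GmR fragments in the annotation are backbone remnants rather than functional genes.

The MECP2 open reading frame, encoding the methyl-CpG-binding chromosomal protein that mediates transcriptional repression through histone deacetylase and SIN3A, sits between attL1 and attL2 sites. These sites allow an LR Clonase reaction to move the insert, in a defined orientation, into any attR-containing destination vector. The entry clone carries no eukaryotic promoter, so expression in a target system depends on the chosen destination vector. A T7 promoter lies just outside attL2 in the reverse orientation, and rrnB T1 and T2 terminators upstream of attL1 insulate the cassette from read-through transcription. According to the depositor, the insert includes a Kozak sequence that also reads as a linker, making it compatible with N-terminal tagging destination vectors. The plasmid serves as a source clone for generating expression constructs to study the functional consequences of this MECP2 variant.
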