Addgene plasmid #216596: MECP2 - P152L in pENTR
Purpose: gateway cloning donor vector containing MECP2 ASD mutation
Depositing lab: Douglas Allan & Christopher Loewen. Depositing organization: University of British Columbia.
Backbone
  Vector backbone: pCR8-GW-TOPO
  Backbone manufacturer: GenScript
  Backbone size w/o insert (bp): 2800
  Vector type: Gateway Entry Plasmid
Growth in bacteria
  Bacterial resistance: Spectinomycin, 50 μg/mL
  Growth temperature: 37°C
  Growth strain: DH5alpha
  Copy number: High Copy
Gene/Insert
  Gene/Insert name: MECP2
  Species: H. sapiens (human)
  Insert size (bp): 1500
  Mutation: P152L
  Entrez Gene: MECP2 (a.k.a. AUTSX3, MRX16, MRX79, MRXS13, MRXSL, PPMX, RS, RTS, RTT)
  Cloning method: Gibson Cloning
  Sequencing primers: 5′ M13 fwd; 3′ M13 rev
Terms and licenses: Academic/Nonprofit Terms; Industry Terms: Not Available to Industry
Depositor comments: insert contains a Kozak sequence that encodes a linker for cloning into N-terminal tagging pDEST vectors
How to cite: MECP2 - P152L in pENTR was a gift from Douglas Allan & Christopher Loewen (Addgene plasmid # 216596 ; http://n2t.net/addgene:216596 ; RRID:Addgene_216596)
